>Addgene plasmid #69978 | pY006 (pcDNA3.1-hBpCpf1) | depositor partial sequence | sequence record 124361 | hBpCpf1-NLS-3xHA
ATGCTGCTGTATGAGAACTACACCAAGCGGAATCAGATCACAAAGAGCCTGAGGCTGGAGCTGCGCCCTC
AGGGCAAGACCCTGAGAAACATCAAGGAGCTGAATCTGCTGGAGCAGGACAAGGCCATCTACGCCCTGCT
GGAGCGGCTGAAGCCAGTGATCGATGAGGGCATCAAGGACATCGCCAGAGATACCCTGAAGAACTGCGAG
CTGTCTTTTGAGAAGCTGTACGAGCACTTCCTGAGCGGCGACAAGAAGGCCTATGCCAAGGAGTCCGAGC
GGCTGAAGAAGGAGATCGTGAAAACCCTGATCAAGAACCTGCCCGAGGGCATCGGCAAGATCTCTGAGAT
CAACAGCGCCAAGTATCTGAATGGCGTGCTGTACGACTTCATCGATAAGACACACAAGGACTCTGAGGAG
AAGCAGAATATCCTGAGCGATATCCTGGAGACAAAGGGCTACCTGGCCCTGTTCTCCAAGTTTCTGACAT
CTCGGATCACCACACTGGAGCAGTCCATGCCTAAGAGAGTGATCGAGAACTTCGAGATCTATGCCGCCAA
TATCCCAAAGATGCAGGACGCCCTGGAGAGGGGAGCCGTGTCTTTTGCCATCGAGTACGAGAGCATCTGT
TCCGTGGATTACTATAACCAGATCCTGTCCCAGGAGGACATCGATTCTTATAATCGCCTGATCAGCGGCA
TCATGGACGAGGATGGCGCCAAGGAGAAGGGCATCAACCAGACCATCTCCGAGAAGAATATCAAGATCAA
GTCTGAGCACCTGGAGGAGAAGCCCTTCAGAATCCTGAAGCAGCTGCACAAGCAGATCCTGGAGGAGCGC
GAGAAGGCCTTTACAATCGACCACATCGACAGCGATGAGGAGGTGGTGCAGGTGACCAAGGAGGCCTTCG
AGCAGACAAAGGAGCAGTGGGAGAACATCAAGAAGATCAATGGCTTCTACGCCAAGGACCCCGGCGATAT
CACCCTGTTTATCGTGGTGGGCCCTAACCAGACACACGTGCTGTCCCAGCTGATCTACGGCGAGCACGAC
CGGATCAGACTGCTGCTGGAGGAGTATGAGAAGAACACCCTGGAGGTGCTGCCCCGGAGAACAAAGTCTG
AGAAGGCCAGATACGATAAGTTCGTGAATGCCGTGCCTAAGAAGGTGGCCAAGGAGAGCCACACCTTCGA
CGGCCTGCAGAAGATGACAGGCGACGATCGGCTGTTTATCCTGTATAGAGATGAGCTGGCCCGGAACTAC
ATGAGAATCAAGGAGGCCTATGGCACCTTTGAGCGGGACATCCTGAAGAGCAGGCGCGGCATCAAGGGCA
ATCGGGACGTGCAGGAGTCTCTGGTGAGCTTTTACGATGAGCTGACAAAGTTCAGGAGCGCCCTGCGCAT
CATCAATTCCGGCAACGACGAGAAGGCCGATCCAATCTTCTATAACACCTTTGATGGCATCTTCGAGAAG
GCCAATAGGACATACAAGGCCGAGAATCTGTGCCGCAACTATGTGACCAAGTCTCCAGCCGACGATGCCA
GGATCATGGCCAGCTGTCTGGGCACCCCAGCAAGGCTGCGCACACACTGGTGGAATGGCGAGGAGAACTT
CGCCATCAATGACGTGGCCATGATCCGGAGAGGCGATGAGTACTATTACTTTGTGCTGACCCCAGACGTG
AAGCCCGTGGACCTGAAAACCAAGGACGAGACAGATGCCCAGATCTTCGTGCAGCGCAAGGGCGCCAAGT
CCTTTCTGGGCCTGCCAAAGGCCCTGTTCAAGTGCATCCTGGAGCCTTACTTTGAGTCCCCAGAGCACAA
GAATGACAAGAACTGCGTGATCGAGGAGTACGTGTCTAAGCCCCTGACCATCGACAGGCGCGCCTATGAT
ATCTTTAAGAACGGCACCTTCAAGAAAACCAATATCGGCATCGACGGCCTGACCGAGGAGAAGTTCAAGG
ACGATTGCCGCTATCTGATCGACGTGTATAAGGAGTTCATCGCCGTGTATACAAGGTACAGCTGTTTTAA
CATGTCCGGCCTGAAGCGCGCCGACGAGTACAATGATATCGGCGAGTTCTTTTCTGACGTGGATACCAGG
CTGTGCACAATGGAGTGGATTCCCGTGAGCTTCGAGCGCATCAACGACATGGTGGATAAGAAGGAGGGCC
TGCTGTTTCTGGTGAGGAGCATGTTCCTGTATAACCGGCCCAGAAAGCCTTATGAGCGCACCTTTATCCA
GCTGTTCAGCGACTCCAACATGGAGCACACATCTATGCTGCTGAATAGCAGGGCCATGATCCAGTACAGG
GCAGCCTCCCTGCCACGGAGAGTGACCCACAAGAAGGGCAGCATCCTGGTGGCCCTGCGGGATTCCAACG
GCGAGCACATCCCCATGCACATCAGAGAGGCCATCTACAAGATGAAGAACAATTTTGACATCAGCTCCGA
GGATTTCATCATGGCCAAGGCCTATCTGGCCGAGCACGACGTGGCCATCAAGAAGGCCAACGAGGATATC
ATCAGGAATAGGCGCTACACCGAGGACAAGTTCTTTCTGTCTCTGAGCTATACCAAGAACGCCGATATCA
GCGCCCGCACACTGGACTACATCAATGATAAGGTGGAGGAGGACACACAGGATTCCAGGATGGCCGTGAT
CGTGACCCGCAACCTGAAGGACCTGACATACGTGGCCGTGGTGGATGAGAAGAACAATGTGCTGGAGGAG
AAGAGCCTGAACGAGATCGACGGCGTGAATTATCGGGAGCTGCTGAAGGAGAGAACCAAGATCAAGTACC
ACGACAAGACACGGCTGTGGCAGTATGACGTGAGCAGCAAGGGCCTGAAGGAGGCCTACGTGGAGCTGGC
CGTGACCCAGATCTCCAAGCTGGCCACAAAGTATAACGCCGTGGTGGTGGTGGAGTCCATGTCCTCTACC
TTCAAGGACAAGTTCTCTTTTCTGGATGAGCAGATCTTCAAGGCCTTTGAGGCCCGGCTGTGCGCCAGAA
TGTCCGACCTGTCTTTTAATACAATCAAGGAGGGCGAGGCCGGCTCCATCTCTAACCCCATCCAGGTGTC
CAACAATAACGGCAATTCTTATCAGGACGGCGTGATCTACTTCCTGAATAACGCCTATACCCGGACCCTG
TGCCCTGATACCGGCTTTGTGGACGTGTTCGATAAGACCCGGCTGATCACAATGCAGTCTAAGAGACAGT
TCTTTGCCAAGATGAAGGACATCAGAATCGACGATGGCGAGATGCTGTTCACCTTTAACCTGGAGGAGTA
CCCTACAAAGAGGCTGCTGGACCGCAAGGAGTGGACCGTGAAGATCGCCGGCGATGGCTCCTATTTCGAC
AAGGATAAGGGCGAGTACGTGTACGTGAACGACATCGTGAGAGAGCAGATCATCCCAGCCCTGCTGGAGG
ACAAGGCCGTGTTCGATGGCAATATGGCCGAGAAGTTTCTGGATAAGACCGCCATCAGCGGCAAGTCCGT
GGAGCTGATCTACAAGTGGTTCGCCAACGCCCTGTATGGCATCATCACAAAGAAGGACGGCGAGAAGATC
TACCGGAGCCCCATCACCGGCACAGAGATCGACGTGAGCAAGAACACCACATACAACTTCGGCAAGAAGT
TCATGTTCAAGCAGGAGTATAGAGGCGACGGCGATTTTCTGGACGCCTTCCTGAATTACATGCAGGCCCA
GGATATCGCCGTGAAAAGGCCGGCGGCCACGAAAAAGGCCGGCCAGGCAAAAAAGAAAAAGGGATCCTAC
CCATACGATGTTCCAGATTACGCTTATCCCTACGACGTGCCTGATTATGCATACCCATATGATGTCCCCG
ACTATGCC
