>Addgene plasmid #69978 | pY006 (pcDNA3.1-hBpCpf1) | addgene partial sequence | sequence record 125573 | BGH-rev 5'-TAGAAGGCACAGTCGAGG-3'
CTCTAGACTCGAGCGGCCGCCACTGTGCTGGATATCTGCAGAATTCTTAGGCATAGTCGGGGACATCATA
TGGGTATGCATAATCAGGCACGTCGTAGGGATAAGCGTAATCTGGAACATCGTATGGGTAGGATCCCTTT
TTCTTTTTTGCCTGGCCGGCCTTTTTCGTGGCCGCCGGCCTTTTCACGGCGATATCCTGGGCCTGCATGT
AATTCAGGAAGGCGTCCAGAAAATCGCCGTCGCCTCTATACTCCTGCTTGAACATGAACTTCTTGCCGAA
GTTGTATGTGGTGTTCTTGCTCACGTCGATCTCTGTGCCGGTGATGGGGCTCCGGTAGATCTTCTCGCCG
TCCTTCTTTGTGATGATGCCATACAGGGCGTTGGCGAACCACTTGTAGATCAGCTCCACGGACTTGCCGC
TGATGGCGGTCTTATCCAGAAACTTCTCGGCCATATTGCCATCGAACACGGCCTTGTCCTCCAGCAGGGC
TGGGATGATCTGCTCTCTCACGATGTCGTTCACGTACACGTACTCGCCCTTATCCTTGTCGAAATAGGAG
CCATCGCCGGCGATCTTCACGGTCCACTCCTTGCGGTCCAGCAGCCTCTTTGTAGGGTACTCCTCCAGGT
TAAAGGTGAACAGCATCTCGCCATCGTCGATTCTGATGTCCTTCATCTTGGCAAAGAACTGTCTCTTAGA
CTGCATTGTGATCAGCCGGGTCTTATCGAACACGTCCACAAAGCCGGTATCAGGGCACAGGGTCCGGGTA
TAGGCGTTATTCAGGAAGTAGATCACGCCGTCCTGATAAGAATTGCCGTTATTGTTGGACACCTGGATGG
GGTTAGAGATGGAGCCGGCCTCGCCCTCCTTGATTGTATTAAAAGACAGGTCGGACATTCTGGCGCACAG
CCGGGCCTCAA
