>Addgene plasmid #69978 | pY006 (pcDNA3.1-hBpCpf1) | addgene partial sequence | sequence record 125576 | CMV-F 5'-CGCAAATGGGCGGTAGGCGTG-3'
ACTAGAGAACCCACTGCTTACTGGCTTATCGAAATTAATACGACTCACTATAGGGAGACCCAAGCTGGCT
AGCGTTTAAACTTAAGCTTGGTACCGCCACCATGCTGCTGTATGAGAACTACACCAAGCGGAATCAGATC
ACAAAGAGCCTGAGGCTGGAGCTGCGCCCTCAGGGCAAGACCCTGAGAAACATCAAGGAGCTGAATCTGC
TGGAGCAGGACAAGGCCATCTACGCCCTGCTGGAGCGGCTGAAGCCAGTGATCGATGAGGGCATCAAGGA
CATCGCCAGAGATACCCTGAAGAACTGCGAGCTGTCTTTTGAGAAGCTGTACGAGCACTTCCTGAGCGGC
GACAAGAAGGCCTATGCCAAGGAGTCCGAGCGGCTGAAGAAGGAGATCGTGAAAACCCTGATCAAGAACC
TGCCCGAGGGCATCGGCAAGATCTCTGAGATCAACAGCGCCAAGTATCTGAATGGCGTGCTGTACGACTT
CATCGATAAGACACACAAGGACTCTGAGGAGAAGCAGAATATCCTGAGCGATATCCTGGAGACAAAGGGC
TACCTGGCCCTGTTCTCCAAGTTTCTGACATCTCGGATCACCACACTGGAGCAGTCCATGCCTAAGAGAG
TGATCGAGAACTTCGAGATCTATGCCGCCAATATCCCAAAGATGCAGGACGCCCTGGAGAGGGGAGCCGT
GTCTTTTGCCATCGAGTACGAGAGCATCTGTTCCGTGGATTACTATAACCAGATCCTGTCCCAGGAGGAC
ATCGATTCTTATAATCGCCTGATCAGCGGCATCATGGACGAGGATGGCGCCAAGGAGAAGGGCATCAACC
AGACCATCTCCGAGAAGAATATCAAGATCAAGTCTGAGCACCTGGA
