[The description below was written by a language model from this plasmid's Addgene catalogue record.]
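Description:
pY006 (pcDNA3.1-hBpCpf1) is a mammalian expression plasmid of about 9.4 kb, built on the pcDNA3.1 backbone and carrying a human codon-optimised ("humanized") coding sequence for Cpf1 from Butyrivibrio proteoclasticus. It is propagated in E. coli under ampicillin selection. The backbone also provides a neomycin resistance marker, so transfected mammalian cells can be selected with G418 if stable expression is wanted. The record lists the copy number as unknown and includes no feature table, so individual backbone elements such as the replication origins are not itemised here.

The insert of roughly 3.9 kb is driven by the CMV promoter, a strong constitutive promoter in most mammalian cell lines. The listed reverse sequencing primer suggests the pcDNA3.1 bovine growth hormone polyadenylation region lies downstream of the insert. The Cpf1 open reading frame is fused at its C terminus to a nuclear localisation signal and a 3xHA epitope tag. The NLS directs the bacterial protein into the nucleus, where genomic DNA is accessible. The HA repeats allow detection by western blot or immunostaining.

Cpf1 is a single-protein, RNA-guided endonuclease of a class 2 CRISPR-Cas system. The plasmid supplies only the nuclease, and the record describes no guide RNA cassette, so a crRNA would presumably have to come from a separate source. The construct is used to express the B. proteoclasticus Cpf1 orthologue in human or other mammalian cells, for example to test its activity in genome editing experiments.
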