Addgene plasmid #69978: pY006 (pcDNA3.1-hBpCpf1)
Purpose: Expresses humanized BpCpf1
Depositing lab: Feng Zhang. Depositing organization: Broad Institute. Publication: Cpf1 Is a Single RNA-Guided Endonuclease of a Class 2 CRISPR-Cas System. Zetsche B, Gootenberg JS, Abudayyeh OO, Slaymaker IM, Makarova KS, Essletzbichler P, Volz SE, Joung J, van der Oost J, Regev A, Koonin EV, Zhang F. Cell. 2015 Sep 23. pii: S0092-8674(15)01200-3. doi: 10.1016/j.cell.2015.09.038. PubMed 26422227.
Backbone
  Vector backbone: pcDNA3.1
  Backbone size w/o insert (bp): 5354
  Total vector size (bp): 9400
  Vector type: Mammalian Expression, CRISPR
  Selectable markers: Neomycin (select with G418)
Growth in bacteria
  Bacterial resistance: Ampicillin, 100 μg/mL
  Growth temperature: 37°C
  Growth strain: NEB Stable
  Copy number: Unknown
Gene/Insert
  Gene/Insert name: hBpCpf1 (alt name: Cpf1)
  Species: Butyrivibrio_proteoclasticus
  Insert size (bp): 3858
  Promoter: CMV
  Tag / fusion protein: NLS & 3xHA (C terminal on insert)
  Cloning method: Unknown
  Sequencing primers: 5′ CMV-F; 3′ BGH-rev
Resource information
  A portion of this plasmid was derived from a plasmid made by: GenScript USA Inc.
Terms and licenses: Academic/Nonprofit Terms; Industry Terms: Not Available to Industry
How to cite: pY006 (pcDNA3.1-hBpCpf1) was a gift from Feng Zhang (Addgene plasmid # 69978 ; http://n2t.net/addgene:69978 ; RRID:Addgene_69978)
